Addgene plasmid #162994: pAT9753-BEAR-mScarlet-preedited
Purpose: BEAR control plasmid with split mScarlet and intact 5' splice site
Depositing lab: Ervin Welker. Depositing organization: HUN-REN Research Centre for Natural Sciences. Publication: BEAR reveals that increased fidelity variants can successfully reduce the mismatch tolerance of adenine but not cytosine base editors. Talas A, Simon DA, Kulcsar PI, Varga E, Krausz SL, Welker E. Nat Commun. 2021 Nov 3;12(1):6353. doi: 10.1038/s41467-021-26461-y. PubMed 34732717.
Backbone
  Vector backbone: pEGFP-C1
  Vector type: Mammalian Expression, CRISPR
  Selectable markers: Neomycin (select with G418)
Growth in bacteria
  Bacterial resistance: Kanamycin, 50 μg/mL
  Growth temperature: 37°C
  Growth strain: NEB Stable
  Copy number: High Copy
Gene/Insert
  Gene/Insert name: mScarlet split with an intron between amino acids 110-111
  Species: Synthetic
  Promoter: CMV
  Cloning method: Gibson Cloning
  Sequencing primers: 5′ TAGGCGTGTACGGTGGG; 3′ CCTCTACAAATGTGGTATGG
Terms and licenses: Academic/Nonprofit Terms; Industry Terms: Not Available to Industry
How to cite: pAT9753-BEAR-mScarlet-preedited was a gift from Ervin Welker (Addgene plasmid # 162994 ; http://n2t.net/addgene:162994 ; RRID:Addgene_162994)
