[The description below was written by a language model from this plasmid's Addgene catalogue record and pLannotate feature annotations shown in this document.]
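Description:
pAT9753-BEAR-mScarlet-preedited is a mammalian expression plasmid built on the pEGFP-C1 backbone and serves as a control construct for the BEAR base editor activity reporter system. It is maintained in E. coli at high copy through a ColE1/pUC-type origin and also carries an f1 phage origin. A single NeoR/KanR (Tn5 aminoglycoside phosphotransferase) gene does double duty. The bacterial AmpR (bla) promoter drives it for kanamycin selection in bacteria, and the SV40 enhancer/early promoter drives it for G418 selection in mammalian cells, with the HSV TK polyadenylation signal terminating the transcript. The short ble, bGH poly(A) and SV40 large T antigen matches in the annotation are small fragments, most likely backbone remnants rather than functional parts.

The payload is a synthetic mScarlet red fluorescent protein coding sequence expressed from the CMV immediate early enhancer and promoter and terminated by the SV40 poly(A) signal. The coding sequence is interrupted by an intron between amino acids 110 and 111. The feature table shows this as two mScarlet fragments separated by roughly 800 bp of unannotated sequence, with the residual multiple cloning site downstream. Red fluorescence therefore depends on correct splicing to join the two halves into a continuous reading frame. In this "preedited" version the 5' splice site is intact, so the intron should be removed and mScarlet produced constitutively, without any editing event. The name implies that it represents the state a successfully edited reporter would reach. It would thus act as a positive control or reference for maximal signal in experiments that measure adenine or cytosine base editor activity and mismatch tolerance. The record does not describe the companion reporter plasmids or the identity of the intron.
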