Features (pLannotate 1.2.2; 15 found; start..end, strand, type, name):
     61..364     +  enhancer       CMV enhancer: human cytomegalovirus immediate early enhancer
    365..568     +  promoter       CMV promoter: human cytomegalovirus (CMV) immediate early promoter
    613..943     +  CDS            mScarlet (fragment): bright monomeric red fluorescent protein evolved from a synthetic template (Bindels et al., 2016)
   1731..2099    +  CDS            mScarlet (fragment): mScarlet is a basic (constitutively fluorescent) red fluorescent protein published in 2016, derived from synthetic construct. It has moderate acid sensitivity.
   2100..2165    +  misc_feature   MCS: multiple cloning site
   2182..2266    +  CDS            large T antigen (fragment): large T antigen from SV40 (simian virus 40)
   2289..2410    +  polyA_signal   SV40 poly(A) signal: SV40 polyadenylation signal
   2444..2872    -  rep_origin     f1 ori (sequence partly withheld): f1 bacteriophage origin of replication; arrow indicates direction of (+) strand synthesis
   2899..3003    +  promoter       AmpR promoter: bla
   3005..3362    +  promoter       SV40 promoter: SV40 enhancer and early promoter
   3397..4191    +  CDS            NeoR/KanR: aminoglycoside phosphotransferase from Tn5; aph(3')-II (or nptII); confers resistance to neomycin, kanamycin, and G418 (Geneticin®)
   4212..4364    +  CDS            ble (fragment): BLE_KLEPN - Experimental evidence at protein level: Swiss-Prot protein existence level 1. Binding protein with a strong affinity to the bleomycin family of antibiotics. Binds to CL990; an antimitotic-antibiotic compound. From Klebsiella pneumoniae.
   4423..4470    +  polyA_signal   HSV TK poly(A) signal: herpes simplex virus thymidine kinase polyadenylation signal (Cole and Stacy, 1985)
   4561..4577    -  polyA_signal   bGH poly(A) signal (fragment): bovine growth hormone polyadenylation signal
   4799..5387    +  rep_origin     ori: high-copy-number ColE1/pMB1/pBR322/pUC origin of replication
>Addgene plasmid #162994 | pAT9753-BEAR-mScarlet-preedited | addgene full sequence | sequence record 324085 | Addgene NGS Result
TAGTTATTAATAGTAATCAATTACGGGGTCATTAGTTCATAGCCCATATATGGAGTTCCGCGTTACATAA
CTTACGGTAAATGGCCCGCCTGGCTGACCGCCCAACGACCCCCGCCCATTGACGTCAATAATGACGTATG
TTCCCATAGTAACGCCAATAGGGACTTTCCATTGACGTCAATGGGTGGAGTATTTACGGTAAACTGCCCA
CTTGGCAGTACATCAAGTGTATCATATGCCAAGTACGCCCCCTATTGACGTCAATGACGGTAAATGGCCC
GCCTGGCATTATGCCCAGTACATGACCTTATGGGACTTTCCTACTTGGCAGTACATCTACGTATTAGTCA
TCGCTATTACCATGGTGATGCGGTTTTGGCAGTACATCAATGGGCGTGGATAGCGGTTTGACTCACGGGG
ATTTCCAAGTCTCCACCCCATTGACGTCAATGGGAGTTTGTTTTGGCACCAAAATCAACGGGACTTTCCA
AAATGTCGTAACAACTCCGCCCCATTGACGCAAATGGGCGGTAGGCGTGTACGGTGGGAGGTCTATATAA
GCAGAGCTGGTTTAGTGAACCGTCAGATCCGCTAGCGCTACCGGTCGCCACCATGGTGAGCAAGGGCGAG
GCAGTGATCAAGGAGTTCATGCGGTTCAAGGTGCACATGGAGGGCTCCATGAACGGCCACGAGTTCGAGA
TCGAGGGCGAGGGCGAGGGCCGCCCCTACGAGGGCACCCAGACCGCCAAGCTGAAGGTGACCAAGGGTGG
CCCCCTGCCCTTCTCCTGGGACATCCTGTCCCCTCAGTTCATGTACGGCTCCAGGGCCTTCACCAAGCAC
CCCGCCGACATCCCCGACTACTATAAGCAGTCCTTCCCCGAGGGCTTCAAGTGGGAGCGCGTGATGAACT
TCGAGGACGGCGGCGCCGTGACCGTGACGCAGGCAAGTGCATAGACTGCGGGTTGATTTTTTAGTTAAAA
TATGGGAAAGTTTAAAAGAAGGAATGATGAATAAACTATACAACCACTTTAAATATGTGTTGGTCCCCTT
TAAGTCAGCAAGCAGATATATCAGATATGGCAGCTAACTTAAGGAGTCCCCGTGGATACTGGATGAATAG
CCCCCAATTCCACCAATGCAAGAACCAACAGTCTATTTGGTCTTGATTAGGACAGTAAACTTCCTGCACA
CCATAGTCTGTGCACTAAACAGGAGTAAAACACCCTTAAGGCATCTCTTACATTGGCTGCATTAAAGTGT
GTCACTTAATGACATCCGTGATATCAGGGATAGTTTGACATTGGACATACAGTTCTCTCTCAGTGATTGT
CACCTGCTTATATAGTACGAGGACCCATATGTGGTCAATCACTTTCTTGTTGCCACTCCATGCCAGGGAA
GACATAGTTACAATGAGTTATAATTATAAAAGCTCAGCCTTGCATGAGGATATAAAATACATTTGCCATA
CCTCTACATATGCCTTAGTTGCTTTTAAGCTTTGTTTGGAATTGCAAAGGCCAACTTCCTAAACACAGTT
TCAAAGTATTCTTTTGTCACACCTTTCCACTGGATACTTGTATTGTCTGCAGGAAGAGGCCACCCTGCCT
ATGCTTCTCCTTAGGGCCTCGTTCTGCAGAGTCAGCATAAACTCCCAGTCTGCTCAACCAATTCTGTCTG
ATTAGGGCCATATCTCCTTACCATGAGTTGATTTTTGTTTCTTTTTTGAGCAGGACACCTCCCTGGAGGA
CGGCACCCTGATCTACAAGGTGAAGCTCCGCGGCACCAACTTCCCTCCTGACGGCCCCGTAATGCAGAAG
AAGACAATGGGCTGGGAAGCGTCCACCGAGCGGTTGTACCCCGAGGACGGCGTGCTGAAGGGCGACATTA
AGATGGCCCTGCGCCTGAAGGACGGCGGCCGCTACCTGGCGGACTTCAAGACCACCTACAAGGCCAAGAA
GCCCGTGCAGATGCCCGGCGCCTACAACGTCGACCGCAAGTTGGACATCACCTCCCACAACGAGGACTAC
ACCGTGGTGGAACAGTACGAACGCTCCGAGGGCCGCCACTCCACCGGCGGCATGGACGAGCTGTACAAGT
CCGGACTCAGATCTCGAGCTCAAGCTTCGAATTCTGCAGTCGACGGTACCGCGGGCCCGGGATCCACCGG
ATCTAGATAACTGATCATAATCAGCCATACCACATTTGTAGAGGTTTTACTTGCTTTAAAAAACCTCCCA
CACCTCCCCCTGAACCTGAAACATAAAATGAATGCAATTGTTGTTGTTAACTTGTTTATTGCAGCTTATA
ATGGTTACAAATAAAGCAATAGCATCACAAATTTCACAAATAAAGCATTTTTTTCACTGCATTCTAGTTG
TGGTTTGTCCAAACTCATCAATGTATCTTAACGCGTAAATTGTAAGCGTTAATATTTTGTTAAAATTCGC
GTTAAATTTTTGTTAAATCAGCTCATTTTTTAACCAATAGGCCGAAATCGGCAAAATCCCTTATAAATCA
AAAGAATAGACCGAGATAGGGT
[37 nt withheld, positions 2543-2579]
AAAGAACGTGGACTCCAACGTCAAAGG
[49 nt withheld, positions 2607-2655]
T
[91 nt withheld, positions 2657-2747]
G
[124 nt withheld, positions 2749-2872]
CAGGTGGCACTTTTCGGGGAAATGTGCGCGGAACCCCTATTTGTTTATTTTTCTAAATACATTCAAATAT
GTATCCGCTCATGAGACAATAACCCTGATAAATGCTTCAATAATATTGAAAAAGGAAGAGTCCTGAGGCG
GAAAGAACCAGCTGTGGAATGTGTGTCAGTTAGGGTGTGGAAAGTCCCCAGGCTCCCCAGCAGGCAGAAG
TATGCAAAGCATGCATCTCAATTAGTCAGCAACCAGGTGTGGAAAGTCCCCAGGCTCCCCAGCAGGCAGA
AGTATGCAAAGCATGCATCTCAATTAGTCAGCAACCATAGTCCCGCCCCTAACTCCGCCCATCCCGCCCC
TAACTCCGCCCAGTTCCGCCCATTCTCCGCCCCATGGCTGACTAATTTTTTTTATTTATGCAGAGGCCGA
GGCCGCCTCGGCCTCTGAGCTATTCCAGAAGTAGTGAGGAGGCTTTTTTGGAGGCCTAGGCTTTTGCAAA
GATCGATCAAGAGACAGGATGAGGATCGTTTCGCATGATTGAACAAGATGGATTGCACGCAGGTTCTCCG
GCCGCTTGGGTGGAGAGGCTATTCGGCTATGACTGGGCACAACAGACAATCGGCTGCTCTGATGCCGCCG
TGTTCCGGCTGTCAGCGCAGGGGCGCCCGGTTCTTTTTGTCAAGACCGACCTGTCCGGTGCCCTGAATGA
ACTGCAAGACGAGGCAGCGCGGCTATCGTGGCTGGCCACGACGGGCGTTCCTTGCGCAGCTGTGCTCGAC
GTTGTCACTGAAGCGGGAAGGGACTGGCTGCTATTGGGCGAAGTGCCGGGGCAGGATCTCCTGTCATCTC
ACCTTGCTCCTGCCGAGAAAGTATCCATCATGGCTGATGCAATGCGGCGGCTGCATACGCTTGATCCGGC
TACCTGCCCATTCGACCACCAAGCGAAACATCGCATCGAGCGAGCACGTACTCGGATGGAAGCCGGTCTT
GTCGATCAGGATGATCTGGACGAAGAGCATCAGGGGCTCGCGCCAGCCGAACTGTTCGCCAGGCTCAAGG
CGAGCATGCCCGACGGCGAGGATCTCGTCGTGACCCATGGCGATGCCTGCTTGCCGAATATCATGGTGGA
AAATGGCCGCTTTTCTGGATTCATCGACTGTGGCCGGCTGGGTGTGGCGGACCGCTATCAGGACATAGCG
TTGGCTACCCGTGATATTGCTGAAGAGCTTGGCGGCGAATGGGCTGACCGCTTCCTCGTGCTTTACGGTA
TCGCCGCTCCCGATTCGCAGCGCATCGCCTTCTATCGCCTTCTTGACGAGTTCTTCTGAGCGGGACTCTG
GGGTTCGAAATGACCGACCAAGCGACGCCCAACCTGCCATCACGAGATTTCGATTCCACCGCCGCCTTCT
ATGAAAGGTTGGGCTTCGGAATCGTTTTCCGGGACGCCGGCTGGATGATCCTCCAGCGCGGGGATCTCAT
GCTGGAGTTCTTCGCCCACCCTAGGGGGAGGCTAACTGAAACACGGAAGGAGACAATACCGGAAGGAACC
CGCGCTATGACGGCAATAAAAAGACAGAATAAAACGCACGGTGTTGGGTCGTTTGTTCATAAACGCGGGG
TTCGGTCCCAGGGCTGGCACTCTGTCGATACCCCACCGAGACCCCATTGGGGCCAATACGCCCGCGTTTC
TTCCTTTTCCCCACCCCACCCCCCAAGTTCGGGTGAAGGCCCAGGGCTCGCAGCCAACGTCGGGGCGGCA
GGCCCTGCCATAGCCTCAGGTTACTCATATATACTTTAGATTGATTTAAAACTTCATTTTTAATTTAAAA
GGATCTAGGTGAAGATCCTTTTTGATAATCTCATGACCAAAATCCCTTAACGTGAGTTTTCGTTCCACTG
AGCGTCAGACCCCGTAGAAAAGATCAAAGGATCTTCTTGAGATCCTTTTTTTCTGCGCGTAATCTGCTGC
TTGCAAACAAAAAAACCACCGCTACCAGCGGTGGTTTGTTTGCCGGATCAAGAGCTACCAACTCTTTTTC
CGAAGGTAACTGGCTTCAGCAGAGCGCAGATACCAAATACTGTTCTTCTAGTGTAGCCGTAGTTAGGCCA
CCACTTCAAGAACTCTGTAGCACCGCCTACATACCTCGCTCTGCTAATCCTGTTACCAGTGGCTGCTGCC
AGTGGCGATAAGTCGTGTCTTACCGGGTTGGACTCAAGACGATAGTTACCGGATAAGGCGCAGCGGTCGG
GCTGAACGGGGGGTTCGTGCACACAGCCCAGCTTGGAGCGAACGACCTACACCGAACTGAGATACCTACA
GCGTGAGCTATGAGAAAGCGCCACGCTTCCCGAAGGGAGAAAGGCGGACAGGTATCCGGTAAGCGGCAGG
GTCGGAACAGGAGAGCGCACGAGGGAGCTTCCAGGGGGAAACGCCTGGTATCTTTATAGTCCTGTCGGGT
TTCGCCACCTCTGACTTGAGCGTCGATTTTTGTGATGCTCGTCAGGGGGGCGGAGCCTATGGAAAAACGC
CAGCAACGCGGCCTTTTTACGGTTCCTGGCCTTTTGCTGGCCTTTTGCTCACATGTTCTTTCCTGCGTTA
TCCCCTGATTCTGTGGATAACCGTATTACCGCCATGCAT
